Addgene plasmid #71157: pSGE_574_S2-3-GATA_dCP
Purpose: Luciferase reporter
Depositing lab: Alexander Stark. Depositing organization: Research Institute of Molecular Pathology (IMP). Publication: Transcriptional regulators form diverse groups with context-dependent regulatory functions. Stampfel G, Kazmar T, Frank O, Wienerroither S, Reiter F, Stark A. Nature. 2015 Nov 9. doi: 10.1038/nature15545. PubMed 26550828.
Backbone
  Vector backbone: unknown
  Vector type: Insect Expression, Luciferase
Growth in bacteria
  Bacterial resistance: Ampicillin, 100 μg/mL
  Growth temperature: 37°C
  Growth strain: DH5alpha
  Copy number: High Copy
Gene/Insert
  Gene/Insert name: 574_S2-3-GATA_dCP
  Species: Synthetic
  Promoter: DSCP Drosophila synthetic core promoter
  Tag / fusion protein: luciferase (C terminal on backbone)
  Cloning method: Gateway Cloning
  Sequencing primers: 5′ RVprimer3; 3′ LucNRev
Terms and licenses: Academic/Nonprofit Terms; Industry Terms: Not Available to Industry
How to cite: pSGE_574_S2-3-GATA_dCP was a gift from Alexander Stark (Addgene plasmid # 71157 ; http://n2t.net/addgene:71157 ; RRID:Addgene_71157)
