[The description below was written by a language model from this plasmid's Addgene catalogue record and pLannotate feature annotations shown in this document.]
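Description:
pSGE_574_S2-3-GATA_dCP is a 5.5 kb firefly luciferase reporter plasmid for expression in insect cells, built to test how a synthetic regulatory sequence drives transcription from a defined core promoter. The backbone is listed as unknown. The annotated features are a high-copy ColE1/pUC-type origin, an ampicillin resistance gene with its bla promoter, an f1 phage origin, and short remnants of lacZα, a tetracycline resistance gene and SV40 large T antigen. These remnants appear to be non-functional backbone leftovers. The plasmid is maintained in E. coli under ampicillin selection.

The reporter unit starts with a synthetic poly(A) signal and an RNA polymerase II transcriptional pause site from the human α2 globin gene. Together these insulate the cassette from read-through transcription that originates in the backbone. Next comes the Gateway-cloned insert, about 500 bp between attB1 and attB2. It is a synthetic element named 574_S2-3-GATA_dCP. The annotation software detected two short matches to Gal4 UAS 17-mer sites within it, in opposite orientations, which suggests that Gal4 DNA-binding-domain fusions could be recruited there. The name hints at a GATA-related sequence context, but the record does not explain its composition.

According to the catalogue fields, the Drosophila synthetic core promoter (DSCP) drives the reporter. It is not annotated in the feature table and presumably lies in the gap between attB2 and the luc+ luciferase coding sequence. An SV40 polyadenylation signal is annotated just past the end of luciferase on the circular map, though on the opposite strand. Luciferase output therefore reports the activity conferred on the DSCP by the upstream element and any factors bound to it, in transfected insect cells.
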