Features (pLannotate 1.2.2; 15 found; start..end, strand, type, name):
     39..160     -  polyA_signal   SV40 poly(A) signal: SV40 polyadenylation signal
    183..251     -  CDS            large T antigen (fragment): large T antigen from SV40 (simian virus 40)
    267..399     +  CDS            TcR (fragment): tetracycline efflux protein; tet; confers resistance to tetracycline
    579..1167    -  rep_origin     ori: high-copy-number ColE1/pMB1/pBR322/pUC origin of replication
   1338..2198    -  CDS            AmpR: β-lactamase; bla; confers resistance to ampicillin, carbenicillin, and related antibiotics
   2199..2303    -  promoter       AmpR promoter: bla
   2330..2758    +  rep_origin     f1 ori (sequence partly withheld): f1 bacteriophage origin of replication; arrow indicates direction of (+) strand synthesis
   2790..2857    -  CDS            lacZα (fragment): LacZα fragment of β-galactosidase; lacZ fragment
   2916..2964    +  polyA_signal   poly(A) signal: synthetic polyadenylation signal
   2978..3069    +  misc_feature   pause site: RNA polymerase II transcriptional pause signal from the human α2 globin gene
   3083..3107    +  protein_bind   attB1: mutant version of attB; recombination site for the Gateway® BP reaction BP Clonase™
   3188..3206    -  protein_bind   5X UAS (fragment): five tandem copies of the "ScaI site" 17-mer CGGAGTACTGTCCTCCG, an upstream activating sequence (UAS) that efficiently binds yeast Gal4 (Webster et al., 1988; Pfeiffer et al., 2010) GAL4
   3325..3344    +  protein_bind   5X UAS (fragment): five tandem copies of the "ScaI site" 17-mer CGGAGTACTGTCCTCCG, an upstream activating sequence (UAS) that efficiently binds yeast Gal4 (Webster et al., 1988; Pfeiffer et al., 2010) GAL4
   3608..3632    -  protein_bind   attB2: mutant version of attB; recombination site for the Gateway® BP reaction BP Clonase™
   3829..5481    +  CDS            luciferase: firefly luciferase; luc+; enhanced luc+ version of the luciferase gene
>Addgene plasmid #71157 | pSGE_574_S2-3-GATA_dCP | depositor full sequence | sequence record 127084 | Full Sequence
CTAGAGTCGGGGCGGCCGGCCGCTTCGAGCAGACATGATAAGATACATTGATGAGTTTGGACAAACCACA
ACTAGAATGCAGTGAAAAAAATGCTTTATTTGTGAAATTTGTGATGCTATTGCTTTATTTGTAACCATTA
TAAGCTGCAATAAACAAGTTAACAACAACAATTGCATTCATTTTATGTTTCAGGTTCAGGGGGAGGTGTG
GGAGGTTTTTTAAAGCAAGTAAAACCTCTACAAATGTGGTAAAATCGATAAGGATCCGTCGACCGATGCC
CTTGAGAGCCTTCAACCCAGTCAGCTCCTTCCGGTGGGCGCGGGGCATGACTATCGTCGCCGCACTTATG
ACTGTCTTCTTTATCATGCAACTCGTAGGACAGGTGCCGGCAGCGCTCTTCCGCTTCCTCGCTCACTGAC
TCGCTGCGCTCGGTCGTTCGGCTGCGGCGAGCGGTATCAGCTCACTCAAAGGCGGTAATACGGTTATCCA
CAGAATCAGGGGATAACGCAGGAAAGAACATGTGAGCAAAAGGCCAGCAAAAGGCCAGGAACCGTAAAAA
GGCCGCGTTGCTGGCGTTTTTCCATAGGCTCCGCCCCCCTGACGAGCATCACAAAAATCGACGCTCAAGT
CAGAGGTGGCGAAACCCGACAGGACTATAAAGATACCAGGCGTTTCCCCCTGGAAGCTCCCTCGTGCGCT
CTCCTGTTCCGACCCTGCCGCTTACCGGATACCTGTCCGCCTTTCTCCCTTCGGGAAGCGTGGCGCTTTC
TCATAGCTCACGCTGTAGGTATCTCAGTTCGGTGTAGGTCGTTCGCTCCAAGCTGGGCTGTGTGCACGAA
CCCCCCGTTCAGCCCGACCGCTGCGCCTTATCCGGTAACTATCGTCTTGAGTCCAACCCGGTAAGACACG
ACTTATCGCCACTGGCAGCAGCCACTGGTAACAGGATTAGCAGAGCGAGGTATGTAGGCGGTGCTACAGA
GTTCTTGAAGTGGTGGCCTAACTACGGCTACACTAGAAGAACAGTATTTGGTATCTGCGCTCTGCTGAAG
CCAGTTACCTTCGGAAAAAGAGTTGGTAGCTCTTGATCCGGCAAACAAACCACCGCTGGTAGCGGTGGTT
TTTTTGTTTGCAAGCAGCAGATTACGCGCAGAAAAAAAGGATCTCAAGAAGATCCTTTGATCTTTTCTAC
GGGGTCTGACGCTCAGTGGAACGAAAACTCACGTTAAGGGATTTTGGTCATGAGATTATCAAAAAGGATC
TTCACCTAGATCCTTTTAAATTAAAAATGAAGTTTTAAATCAATCTAAAGTATATATGAGTAAACTTGGT
CTGACAGTTACCAATGCTTAATCAGTGAGGCACCTATCTCAGCGATCTGTCTATTTCGTTCATCCATAGT
TGCCTGACTCCCCGTCGTGTAGATAACTACGATACGGGAGGGCTTACCATCTGGCCCCAGTGCTGCAATG
ATACCGCGAGACCCACGCTCACCGGCTCCAGATTTATCAGCAATAAACCAGCCAGCCGGAAGGGCCGAGC
GCAGAAGTGGTCCTGCAACTTTATCCGCCTCCATCCAGTCTATTAATTGTTGCCGGGAAGCTAGAGTAAG
TAGTTCGCCAGTTAATAGTTTGCGCAACGTTGTTGCCATTGCTACAGGCATCGTGGTGTCACGCTCGTCG
TTTGGTATGGCTTCATTCAGCTCCGGTTCCCAACGATCAAGGCGAGTTACATGATCCCCCATGTTGTGCA
AAAAAGCGGTTAGCTCCTTCGGTCCTCCGATCGTTGTCAGAAGTAAGTTGGCCGCAGTGTTATCACTCAT
GGTTATGGCAGCACTGCATAATTCTCTTACTGTCATGCCATCCGTAAGATGCTTTTCTGTGACTGGTGAG
TACTCAACCAAGTCATTCTGAGAATAGTGTATGCGGCGACCGAGTTGCTCTTGCCCGGCGTCAATACGGG
ATAATACCGCGCCACATAGCAGAACTTTAAAAGTGCTCATCATTGGAAAACGTTCTTCGGGGCGAAAACT
CTCAAGGATCTTACCGCTGTTGAGATCCAGTTCGATGTAACCCACTCGTGCACCCAACTGATCTTCAGCA
TCTTTTACTTTCACCAGCGTTTCTGGGTGAGCAAAAACAGGAAGGCAAAATGCCGCAAAAAAGGGAATAA
GGGCGACACGGAAATGTTGAATACTCATACTCTTCCTTTTTCAATATTATTGAAGCATTTATCAGGGTTA
TTGTCTCATGAGCGGATACATATTTGAATGTATTTAGAAAAATAAACAAATAGGGGTTCCGCGCACATTT
CCCCGAAAAGTGCCACCTG
[124 nt withheld, positions 2330-2453]
C
[91 nt withheld, positions 2455-2545]
A
[49 nt withheld, positions 2547-2595]
CCTTTGACGTTGGAGTCCACGTTCTTT
[37 nt withheld, positions 2623-2659]
ACCCTATCTCGGTCTATTCTTTTGATTTATAAGGGATTTTGCCGATTTCGGCCTATTGGTTAAAAAATGA
GCTGATTTAACAAAAATTTAACGCGAATTTTAACAAAATATTAACGCTTACAATTTGCCATTCGCCATTC
AGGCTGCGCAACTGTTGGGAAGGGCGATCGGTGCGGGCCTCTTCGCTATTACGCCAGCCCAAGCTACCAT
GATAAGTAAGTAATATTAAGGTACGGGAGGTACTTGGAGCGGCCGCAATAAAATATCTTTATTTTCATTA
CATCTGTGTGTTGGTTTTTTGTGTGAATCGATAGTACTAACATACGCTCTCCATCAAAACAAAACGAAAC
AAAACAAACTAGCAAAATAGGCTGTCCCCAGTGCAAGTGCAGGTGCCAGAACATTTCTCTATCGATAGGT
ACCACAAGTTTGTACAAAAAAGCAGGCTCCGAATTCGCCCTTGCTTCCACATTGAATTCTCATCGTTTTG
GTGGGTGAAAACGTGACACGTTCACTCTTTTCGCCGCTCTCGGAGGACAGTACTCCGGTTGGCTTATTCC
GTATCACATGTTGCCACAGCAGTTTCTATTTTCGACACACACGCCGCCCCCTTTTGTGTCTTCGCCCCCT
GTTTGTGTATTGCTCTCTCCCCGCCGCTCTTTGGCGCGGAGTACTGTCCTCCGAGACCGAGTGACATGGA
GTGAAGTGAGGCAATCATCGGCGGGCCAGCATTAGATCATATATACAGACAGAAACGACGACGACATCAT
CATGATGATCATGATCATCATCGTACACTCTGACTCATGAACCTCACTCGCCTCACTTGCACTGGACAGA
CTCTCCGGATATCTCTCGCTCTCGCTTGCTCGCTCGCTCCCTCGCCCGTCAGTAGATTCTCCAATTCTCC
GGCTCTCTGGCAAACTCTATGCTTGAAGGGCGAATTCGACCCAGCTTTCTTGTACAAAGTGGTAGATCTG
CGATCGAGCTCGCCCGGGGATCGAGCGCAGCGGTATAAAAGGGCGCGGGGTGGCTGAGAGCATCAGTTGT
GAATGAATGTTCGAGCCGAGCAGACGTGCCGCTGCCTTCGTTAATATCCTTTGAATAAGCCAACTTTGAA
TCACAAGACGCATACCAAACGGCATTCCGGTACTGTTGGTAAAGCCACCATGGAAGACGCCAAAAACATA
AAGAAAGGCCCGGCGCCATTCTATCCGCTGGAAGATGGAACCGCTGGAGAGCAACTGCATAAGGCTATGA
AGAGATACGCCCTGGTTCCTGGAACAATTGCTTTTACAGATGCACATATCGAGGTGGACATCACTTACGC
TGAGTACTTCGAAATGTCCGTTCGGTTGGCAGAAGCTATGAAACGATATGGGCTGAATACAAATCACAGA
ATCGTCGTATGCAGTGAAAACTCTCTTCAATTCTTTATGCCGGTGTTGGGCGCGTTATTTATCGGAGTTG
CAGTTGCGCCCGCGAACGACATTTATAATGAACGTGAATTGCTCAACAGTATGGGCATTTCGCAGCCTAC
CGTGGTGTTCGTTTCCAAAAAGGGGTTGCAAAAAATTTTGAACGTGCAAAAAAAGCTCCCAATCATCCAA
AAAATTATTATCATGGATTCTAAAACGGATTACCAGGGATTTCAGTCGATGTACACGTTCGTCACATCTC
ATCTACCTCCCGGTTTTAATGAATACGATTTTGTGCCAGAGTCCTTCGATAGGGACAAGACAATTGCACT
GATCATGAACTCCTCTGGATCTACTGGTCTGCCTAAAGGTGTCGCTCTGCCTCATAGAACTGCCTGCGTG
AGATTCTCGCATGCCAGAGATCCTATTTTTGGCAATCAAATCATTCCGGATACTGCGATTTTAAGTGTTG
TTCCATTCCATCACGGTTTTGGAATGTTTACTACACTCGGATATTTGATATGTGGATTTCGAGTCGTCTT
AATGTATAGATTTGAAGAAGAGCTGTTTCTGAGGAGCCTTCAGGATTACAAGATTCAAAGTGCGCTGCTG
GTGCCAACCCTATTCTCCTTCTTCGCCAAAAGCACTCTGATTGACAAATACGATTTATCTAATTTACACG
AAATTGCTTCTGGTGGCGCTCCCCTCTCTAAGGAAGTCGGGGAAGCGGTTGCCAAGAGGTTCCATCTGCC
AGGTATCAGGCAAGGATATGGGCTCACTGAGACTACATCAGCTATTCTGATTACACCCGAGGGGGATGAT
AAACCGGGCGCGGTCGGTAAAGTTGTTCCATTTTTTGAAGCGAAGGTTGTGGATCTGGATACCGGGAAAA
CGCTGGGCGTTAATCAAAGAGGCGAACTGTGTGTGAGAGGTCCTATGATTATGTCCGGTTATGTAAACAA
TCCGGAAGCGACCAACGCCTTGATTGACAAGGATGGATGGCTACATTCTGGAGACATAGCTTACTGGGAC
GAAGACGAACACTTCTTCATCGTTGACCGCCTGAAGTCTCTGATTAAGTACAAAGGCTATCAGGTGGCTC
CCGCTGAATTGGAATCCATCTTGCTCCAACACCCCAACATCTTCGACGCAGGTGTCGCAGGTCTTCCCGA
CGATGACGCCGGTGAACTTCCCGCCGCCGTTGTTGTTTTGGAGCACGGAAAGACGATGACGGAAAAAGAG
ATCGTGGATTACGTCGCCAGTCAAGTAACAACCGCGAAAAAGTTGCGCGGAGGAGTTGTGTTTGTGGACG
AAGTACCGAAAGGTCTTACCGGAAAACTCGACGCAAGAAAAATCAGAGAGATCCTCATAAAGGCCAAGAA
GGGCGGAAAGATCGCCGTGTAATT
