>Addgene plasmid #71157 | pSGE_574_S2-3-GATA_dCP | addgene partial sequence | sequence record 129032 | LucNRev 5'-CCTTATGCAGTTGCTCTCC-3'
GGCGCCGGGCCTTTCTTTATGTTTTTGGCGTCTTCCATGGTGGCTTTACCAACAGTACCGGAATGCCGTT
TGGTATGCGTCTTGTGATTCAAAGTTGGCTTATTCAAAGGATATTAACGAAGGCAGCGGCACGTCTGCTC
GGCTCGAACATTCATTCACAACTGATGCTCTCAGCCACCCCGCGCCCTTTTATACCGCTGCGCTCGATCC
CCGGGCGAGCTCGATCGCAGATCTACCACTTTGTACAAGAAAGCTGGGTCGAATTCGCCCTTCAAGCATA
GAGTTTGCCAGAGAGCCGGAGAATTGGAGAATCTACTGACGGGCGAGGGAGCGAGCGAGCAAGCGAGAGC
GAGAGATATCCGGAGAGTCTGTCCAGTGCAAGTGAGGCGAGTGAGGTTCATGAGTCAGAGTGTACGATGA
TGATCATGATCATCATGATGATGTCGTCGTCGTTTCTGTCTGTATATATGATCTAATGCTGGCCCGCCGA
TGATTGCCTCACTTCACTCCATGTCACTCGGTCTCGGAGGACAGTACTCCGCGCCAAAGAGCGGCGGGGA
GAGAGCAATACACAAACAGGGGGCGAAGACACAAAAGGGGGCGGCGTGTGTGTCGAAAATAGAAACTGCT
GTGGCAACATGTGATACGGAATAAGCCAACCGGAGTACTGTCCTCCGAGAGCGGCGAAAAGAGTGAACGT
GTCACGTTTTCACCCACCAAAACGATGAGAATTCAATGTGGAAGCAAGGGCGAATTCGGAGCCTGCTTTT
TTGTACAAACTTGTGGTACCTATCGATAGAGAAATGTTCTGGCACCTGCACTTGCACTGGGGACAGCCTA
TTTT
