>Addgene plasmid #71157 | pSGE_574_S2-3-GATA_dCP | addgene partial sequence | sequence record 129033 | RVprimer3 5'-CTAGCAAAATAGGCTGTCCC-3'
TTTCTCTATCGATAGGTACCACAAGTTTGTACAAAAAAGCAGGCTCCGAATTCGCCCTTGCTTCCACATT
GAATTCTCATCGTTTTGGTGGGTGAAAACGTGACACGTTCACTCTTTTCGCCGCTCTCGGAGGACAGTAC
TCCGGTTGGCTTATTCCGTATCACATGTTGCCACAGCAGTTTCTATTTTCGACACACACGCCGCCCCCTT
TTGTGTCTTCGCCCCCTGTTTGTGTATTGCTCTCTCCCCGCCGCTCTTTGGCGCGGAGTACTGTCCTCCG
AGACCGAGTGACATGGAGTGAAGTGAGGCAATCATCGGCGGGCCAGCATTAGATCATATATACAGACAGA
AACGACGACGACATCATCATGATGATCATGATCATCATCGTACACTCTGACTCATGAACCTCACTCGCCT
CACTTGCACTGGACAGACTCTCCGGATATCTCTCGCTCTCGCTTGCTCGCTCGCTCCCTCGCCCGTCAGT
AGATTCTCCAATTCTCCGGCTCTCTGGCAAACTCTATGCTTGAAGGGCGAATTCGACCCAGCTTTCTTGT
ACAAAGTGGTAGATCTGCGATCGAGCTCGCCCGGGGATCGAGCGCAGCGGTATAAAAGGGCGCGGGGTGG
CTGAGAGCATCAGTTGTGAATGAATGTTCGAGCCGAGCAGACGTGCCGCTGCCTTCGTTAATATCCTTTG
AATAAGCCAACTTTGAATCACAAGACGCATACCAAACGGCATTCCGGTACTGTTGGTAAAGCCACCATGG
AAGACGCCAAAAACATAAAGAAAGGCCCGGCGCCATTCTATCCGCTGGAAGATGGAACCG
